>Addgene plasmid #224704 | pcDNA3.1-GSDMD_D275A | addgene full sequence | sequence record 444266 | Addgene NGS Result
GACGGATCGGGAGATCTCCCGATCCCCTATGGTGCACTCTCAGTACAATCTGCTCTGATGCCGCATAGTT
AAGCCAGTATCTGCTCCCTGCTTGTGTGTTGGAGGTCGCTGAGTAGTGCGCGAGCAAAATTTAAGCTACA
ACAAGGCAAGGCTTGACCGACAATTGCATGAAGAATCTGCTTAGGGTTAGGCGTTTTGCGCTGCTTCGCG
ATGTACGGGCCAGATATACGCGTTGACATTGATTATTGACTAGTTATTAATAGTAATCAATTACGGGGTC
ATTAGTTCATAGCCCATATATGGAGTTCCGCGTTACATAACTTACGGTAAATGGCCCGCCTGGCTGACCG
CCCAACGACCCCCGCCCATTGACGTCAATAATGACGTATGTTCCCATAGTAACGCCAATAGGGACTTTCC
ATTGACGTCAATGGGTGGAGTATTTACGGTAAACTGCCCACTTGGCAGTACATCAAGTGTATCATATGCC
AAGTACGCCCCCTATTGACGTCAATGACGGTAAATGGCCCGCCTGGCATTATGCCCAGTACATGACCTTA
TGGGACTTTCCTACTTGGCAGTACATCTACGTATTAGTCATCGCTATTACCATGGTGATGCGGTTTTGGC
AGTACATCAATGGGCGTGGATAGCGGTTTGACTCACGGGGATTTCCAAGTCTCCACCCCATTGACGTCAA
TGGGAGTTTGTTTTGGCACCAAAATCAACGGGACTTTCCAAAATGTCGTAACAACTCCGCCCCATTGACG
CAAATGGGCGGTAGGCGTGTACGGTGGGAGGTCTATATAAGCAGAGCTCTCTGGCTAACTAGAGAACCCA
CTGCTTACTGGCTTATCGAAATTAATACGACTCACTATAGGGAGACCCAAGCTGGCTAGCGTTTAAACTT
AAGCTTGGTACCGAGCTCGGATCCGCCACCATGGGGTCGGCCTTTGAGCGGGTAGTCCGGAGAGTGGTCC
AGGAGCTGGACCATGGTGGGGAGTTCATCCCTGTGACCAGCCTGCAGAGCTCCACTGGCTTCCAGCCCTA
CTGCCTGGTGGTTAGGAAGCCCTCAAGCTCATGGTTCTGGAAACCCCGTTATAAGTGTGTCAACCTGTCT
ATCAAGGACATCCTGGAGCCGGATGCCGCGGAACCAGACGTGCAGCGTGGCAGGAGCTTCCACTTCTACG
ATGCCATGGATGGGCAGATACAGGGCAGCGTGGAGCTGGCAGCCCCAGGACAGGCAAAGATCGCAGGCGG
GGCCGCGGTGTCTGACAGCTCCAGCACCTCAATGAATGTGTACTCGCTGAGTGTGGACCCTAACACCTGG
CAGACTCTGCTCCATGAGAGGCACCTGCGGCAGCCAGAACACAAAGTCCTGCAGCAGCTGCGCAGCCGCG
GGGACAACGTGTACGTGGTGACTGAGGTGCTGCAGACACAGAAGGAGGTGGAAGTCACGCGCACCCACAA
GCGGGAGGGCTCGGGCCGGTTTTCCCTGCCCGGAGCCACGTGCTTGCAGGGTGAGGGCCAGGGCCATCTG
AGCCAGAAGAAGACGGTCACCATCCCCTCAGGCAGCACCCTCGCATTCCGGGTGGCCCAGCTGGTTATTG
ACTCTGACTTGGACGTCCTTCTCTTCCCGGATAAGAAGCAGAGGACCTTCCAGCCACCCGCGACAGGCCA
CAAGCGTTCCACGAGCGAAGGCGCCTGGCCACAGCTGCCCTCTGGCCTCTCCATGATGAGGTGCCTCCAC
AACTTCCTGACAGCCGGGGTCCCTGCGGAGGGGGCGTTCACTGAAGACTTCCAGGGCCTACGGGCAGAGG
TGGAGACCATCTCCAAGGAACTGGAGCTTTTGGACAGAGAGCTGTGCCAGCTGCTGCTGGAGGGCCTGGA
GGGGGTGCTGCGGGACCAGCTGGCCCTGCGAGCCTTGGAGGAGGCGCTGGAGCAGGGCCAGAGCCTTGGG
CCGGTGGAGCCCCTGGACGGTCCAGCAGGTGCTGTCCTGGAGTGCCTGGTGTTGTCCTCCGGAATGCTGG
TGCCGGAACTCGCTATCCCTGTTGTCTACCTGCTGGGGGCACTGACCATGCTGAGTGAAACGCAGCACAA
GCTGCTGGCGGAGGCGCTGGAGTCGCAGACCCTGTTGGGGCCGCTCGAGCTGGTGGGCAGCCTCTTGGAG
CAGAGTGCCCCGTGGCAGGAGCGCAGCACCATGTCCCTGCCCCCCGGGCTCCTGGGGAACAGCTGGGGCG
AAGGAGCACCGGCCTGGGTCTTGCTGGACGAGTGTGGCCTAGAGCTGGGGGAGGACACTCCCCACGTGTG
CTGGGAGCCGCAGGCCCAGGGCCGCATGTGTGCACTCTACGCCTCCCTGGCACTGCTATCAGGACTGAGC
CAGGAGCCCCACGATTACAAGGATGACGACGATAAGTGATAAACCCGCTGATCAGCCTCGACTGTGCCTT
CTAGTTGCCAGCCATCTGTTGTTTGCCCCTCCCCCGTGCCTTCCTTGACCCTGGAAGGTGCCACTCCCAC
TGTCCTTTCCTAATAAAATGAGGAAATTGCATCGCATTGTCTGAGTAGGTGTCATTCTATTCTGGGGGGT
GGGGTGGGGCAGGACAGCAAGGGGGAGGATTGGGAAGACAATAGCAGGCATGCTGGGGATGCGGTGGGCT
CTATGGCTTCTGAGGCGGAAAGAACCAGCTGGGGCTCTAGGGGGTATCCCC
[124 nt withheld, positions 2712-2835]
C
[91 nt withheld, positions 2837-2927]
A
[49 nt withheld, positions 2929-2977]
CCTTTGACGTTGGAGTCCACGTTCTTT
[37 nt withheld, positions 3005-3041]
ACCCTATCTCGGTCTATTCTTTTGATTTATAAGGGATTTTGCCGATTTCGGCCTATTGGTTAAAAAATGA
GCTGATTTAACAAAAATTTAACGCGAATTAATTCTGTGGAATGTGTGTCAGTTAGGGTGTGGAAAGTCCC
CAGGCTCCCCAGCAGGCAGAAGTATGCAAAGCATGCATCTCAATTAGTCAGCAACCAGGTGTGGAAAGTC
CCCAGGCTCCCCAGCAGGCAGAAGTATGCAAAGCATGCATCTCAATTAGTCAGCAACCATAGTCCCGCCC
CTAACTCCGCCCATCCCGCCCCTAACTCCGCCCAGTTCCGCCCATTCTCCGCCCCATGGCTGACTAATTT
TTTTTATTTATGCAGAGGCCGAGGCCGCCTCTGCCTCTGAGCTATTCCAGAAGTAGTGAGGAGGCTTTTT
TGGAGGCCTAGGCTTTTGCAAAAAGCTCCCGGGAGCTTGTATATCCATTTTCGGATCTGATCAAGAGACA
GGATGAGGATCGTTTCGCATGATTGAACAAGATGGATTGCACGCAGGTTCTCCGGCCGCTTGGGTGGAGA
GGCTATTCGGCTATGACTGGGCACAACAGACAATCGGCTGCTCTGATGCCGCCGTGTTCCGGCTGTCAGC
GCAGGGGCGCCCGGTTCTTTTTGTCAAGACCGACCTGTCCGGTGCCCTGAATGAACTGCAGGACGAGGCA
GCGCGGCTATCGTGGCTGGCCACGACGGGCGTTCCTTGCGCAGCTGTGCTCGACGTTGTCACTGAAGCGG
GAAGGGACTGGCTGCTATTGGGCGAAGTGCCGGGGCAGGATCTCCTGTCATCTCACCTTGCTCCTGCCGA
GAAAGTATCCATCATGGCTGATGCAATGCGGCGGCTGCATACGCTTGATCCGGCTACCTGCCCATTCGAC
CACCAAGCGAAACATCGCATCGAGCGAGCACGTACTCGGATGGAAGCCGGTCTTGTCGATCAGGATGATC
TGGACGAAGAGCATCAGGGGCTCGCGCCAGCCGAACTGTTCGCCAGGCTCAAGGCGCGCATGCCCGACGG
CGAGGATCTCGTCGTGACCCATGGCGATGCCTGCTTGCCGAATATCATGGTGGAAAATGGCCGCTTTTCT
GGATTCATCGACTGTGGCCGGCTGGGTGTGGCGGACCGCTATCAGGACATAGCGTTGGCTACCCGTGATA
TTGCTGAAGAGCTTGGCGGCGAATGGGCTGACCGCTTCCTCGTGCTTTACGGTATCGCCGCTCCCGATTC
GCAGCGCATCGCCTTCTATCGCCTTCTTGACGAGTTCTTCTGAGCGGGACTCTGGGGTTCGAAATGACCG
ACCAAGCGACGCCCAACCTGCCATCACGAGATTTCGATTCCACCGCCGCCTTCTATGAAAGGTTGGGCTT
CGGAATCGTTTTCCGGGACGCCGGCTGGATGATCCTCCAGCGCGGGGATCTCATGCTGGAGTTCTTCGCC
CACCCCAACTTGTTTATTGCAGCTTATAATGGTTACAAATAAAGCAATAGCATCACAAATTTCACAAATA
AAGCATTTTTTTCACTGCATTCTAGTTGTGGTTTGTCCAAACTCATCAATGTATCTTATCATGTCTGTAT
ACCGTCGACCTCTAGCTAGAGCTTGGCGTAATCATGGTCATAGCTGTTTCCTGTGTGAAATTGTTATCCG
CTCACAATTCCACACAACATACGAGCCGGAAGCATAAAGTGTAAAGCCTGGGGTGCCTAATGAGTGAGCT
AACTCACATTAATTGCGTTGCGCTCACTGCCCGCTTTCCAGTCGGGAAACCTGTCGTGCCAGCTGCATTA
ATGAATCGGCCAACGCGCGGGGAGAGGCGGTTTGCGTATTGGGCGCTCTTCCGCTTCCTCGCTCACTGAC
TCGCTGCGCTCGGTCGTTCGGCTGCGGCGAGCGGTATCAGCTCACTCAAAGGCGGTAATACGGTTATCCA
CAGAATCAGGGGATAACGCAGGAAAGAACATGTGAGCAAAAGGCCAGCAAAAGGCCAGGAACCGTAAAAA
GGCCGCGTTGCTGGCGTTTTTCCATAGGCTCCGCCCCCCTGACGAGCATCACAAAAATCGACGCTCAAGT
CAGAGGTGGCGAAACCCGACAGGACTATAAAGATACCAGGCGTTTCCCCCTGGAAGCTCCCTCGTGCGCT
CTCCTGTTCCGACCCTGCCGCTTACCGGATACCTGTCCGCCTTTCTCCCTTCGGGAAGCGTGGCGCTTTC
TCATAGCTCACGCTGTAGGTATCTCAGTTCGGTGTAGGTCGTTCGCTCCAAGCTGGGCTGTGTGCACGAA
CCCCCCGTTCAGCCCGACCGCTGCGCCTTATCCGGTAACTATCGTCTTGAGTCCAACCCGGTAAGACACG
ACTTATCGCCACTGGCAGCAGCCACTGGTAACAGGATTAGCAGAGCGAGGTATGTAGGCGGTGCTACAGA
GTTCTTGAAGTGGTGGCCTAACTACGGCTACACTAGAAGAACAGTATTTGGTATCTGCGCTCTGCTGAAG
CCAGTTACCTTCGGAAAAAGAGTTGGTAGCTCTTGATCCGGCAAACAAACCACCGCTGGTAGCGGTGGTT
TTTTTGTTTGCAAGCAGCAGATTACGCGCAGAAAAAAAGGATCTCAAGAAGATCCTTTGATCTTTTCTAC
GGGGTCTGACGCTCAGTGGAACGAAAACTCACGTTAAGGGATTTTGGTCATGAGATTATCAAAAAGGATC
TTCACCTAGATCCTTTTAAATTAAAAATGAAGTTTTAAATCAATCTAAAGTATATATGAGTAAACTTGGT
CTGACAGTTACCAATGCTTAATCAGTGAGGCACCTATCTCAGCGATCTGTCTATTTCGTTCATCCATAGT
TGCCTGACTCCCCGTCGTGTAGATAACTACGATACGGGAGGGCTTACCATCTGGCCCCAGTGCTGCAATG
ATACCGCGAGACCCACGCTCACCGGCTCCAGATTTATCAGCAATAAACCAGCCAGCCGGAAGGGCCGAGC
GCAGAAGTGGTCCTGCAACTTTATCCGCCTCCATCCAGTCTATTAATTGTTGCCGGGAAGCTAGAGTAAG
TAGTTCGCCAGTTAATAGTTTGCGCAACGTTGTTGCCATTGCTACAGGCATCGTGGTGTCACGCTCGTCG
TTTGGTATGGCTTCATTCAGCTCCGGTTCCCAACGATCAAGGCGAGTTACATGATCCCCCATGTTGTGCA
AAAAAGCGGTTAGCTCCTTCGGTCCTCCGATCGTTGTCAGAAGTAAGTTGGCCGCAGTGTTATCACTCAT
GGTTATGGCAGCACTGCATAATTCTCTTACTGTCATGCCATCCGTAAGATGCTTTTCTGTGACTGGTGAG
TACTCAACCAAGTCATTCTGAGAATAGTGTATGCGGCGACCGAGTTGCTCTTGCCCGGCGTCAATACGGG
ATAATACCGCGCCACATAGCAGAACTTTAAAAGTGCTCATCATTGGAAAACGTTCTTCGGGGCGAAAACT
CTCAAGGATCTTACCGCTGTTGAGATCCAGTTCGATGTAACCCACTCGTGCACCCAACTGATCTTCAGCA
TCTTTTACTTTCACCAGCGTTTCTGGGTGAGCAAAAACAGGAAGGCAAAATGCCGCAAAAAAGGGAATAA
GGGCGACACGGAAATGTTGAATACTCATACTCTTCCTTTTTCAATATTATTGAAGCATTTATCAGGGTTA
TTGTCTCATGAGCGGATACATATTTGAATGTATTTAGAAAAATAAACAAATAGGGGTTCCGCGCACATTT
CCCCGAAAAGTGCCACCTGACGTC
Features (pLannotate 1.2.2; 21 found; start..end, strand, type, name):
     28..80      -  misc_feature   bom (fragment): basis of mobility region from pBR322
    235..614     +  enhancer       CMV enhancer: human cytomegalovirus immediate early enhancer
    615..818     +  promoter       CMV promoter: human cytomegalovirus (CMV) immediate early promoter
    814..847     +  LTR            5' LTR (truncated) (fragment): truncated 5' long terminal repeat (LTR) from HIV-1
    863..881     +  promoter       T7 promoter: promoter for bacteriophage T7 RNA polymerase
    941..2392    +  CDS            GSDMD: GSDMD_HUMAN - Also known as DFNA5L From Homo sapiens (Human).
   2392..2416    +  CDS            3xFLAG (fragment): three tandem FLAG® epitope tags
   2442..2666    +  polyA_signal   bGH poly(A) signal: bovine growth hormone polyadenylation signal
   2670..2691    +  promoter       SV40 promoter (fragment): SV40 enhancer and early promoter
   2712..3140    +  rep_origin     f1 ori (sequence partly withheld): f1 bacteriophage origin of replication; arrow indicates direction of (+) strand synthesis
   3154..3483    +  promoter       SV40 promoter: SV40 enhancer and early promoter
   3550..4341    +  CDS            neo: KKA2_KLEPN - Also known as kan, nptII. Experimental evidence at protein level: Swiss-Prot protein existence level 1. Resistance to kanamycin, neomycin, paromomycin, ribostamycin, butirosin and gentamicin B. From Klebsiella pneumoniae.
   4365..4523    +  CDS            ble (fragment): BLE_KLEPN - Experimental evidence at protein level: Swiss-Prot protein existence level 1. Binding protein with a strong affinity to the bleomycin family of antibiotics. Binds to CL990; an antimitotic-antibiotic compound. From Klebsiella pneumoniae.
   4518..4639    +  polyA_signal   SV40 poly(A) signal: SV40 polyadenylation signal
   4712..4728    -  protein_bind   lac operator: The lac repressor binds to the lac operator to inhibit transcription in E. coli. This inhibition can be relieved by adding lactose or isopropyl-β-D-thiogalactopyranoside (IPTG). lac repressor encoded by lacI
   4736..4766    -  promoter       lac promoter: promoter for the E. coli lac operon
   4781..4802    -  protein_bind   CAP binding site: CAP binding activates transcription in the presence of cAMP. E. coli catabolite activator protein
   4815..4907    -  CDS            lacI (fragment): lac repressor; lacI; The lac repressor binds to the lac operator to inhibit transcription in E. coli. This inhibition can be relieved by adding lactose or isopropyl-β-D-thiogalactopyranoside (IPTG).
   5090..5678    -  rep_origin     ori: high-copy-number ColE1/pMB1/pBR322/pUC origin of replication
   5849..6709    -  CDS            AmpR: β-lactamase; bla; confers resistance to ampicillin, carbenicillin, and related antibiotics
   6710..6814    -  promoter       AmpR promoter: bla
