[The description below was written by a language model from this plasmid's Addgene catalogue record and pLannotate feature annotations shown in this document.]
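Description:
pcDNA3.1-GSDMD_D275A is a 6,845 bp mammalian expression plasmid built on the pcDNA3.1 backbone (specifically a commercial pcDNA3.1+ variant carrying a C-terminal DYK/FLAG tag). It is used for transient or stable expression of a mutant human gasdermin D in transfected cell lines. In E. coli it replicates from a high-copy ColE1/pUC-type origin and is selected with ampicillin through the β-lactamase gene. An f1 origin is also present. For selection in mammalian cells, an SV40 enhancer/early promoter drives the neomycin phosphotransferase gene, followed by an SV40 polyadenylation signal, so stable transfectants can be selected with G418.

The payload is a gene-synthesised 1,452 bp human GSDMD open reading frame. It sits downstream of the CMV immediate-early enhancer and promoter (entered as "CVM" in the catalogue, evidently a typo) and is terminated by the bovine growth hormone polyadenylation signal. A T7 promoter between the CMV promoter and the insert serves as a sequencing primer site and could support in vitro transcription. The coding sequence is fused in frame to a C-terminal FLAG epitope for detection or immunoprecipitation. The annotation software labels this tag as a fragment of 3xFLAG, but its short length fits a single tag. Several other small annotated fragments (HIV-1 LTR, ble, lacI, bom) appear to be backbone remnants or partial matches, not functional elements.

The insert carries one substitution, D275A. In general knowledge of gasdermin D, D275 is the residue after which inflammatory caspases cleave to release the pore-forming N-terminal domain, so this mutant is expected to resist that cleavage. The associated study examines how the SARS-CoV-2 3CL main protease affects caspase activation of gasdermin D/E pores, which suggests the construct is used as a cleavage-site control.
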