Addgene plasmid #224704: pcDNA3.1-GSDMD_D275A
Purpose: Expression of mutated Gasdermin D_D275A (GSDMD_D275A) in transfected mammalian cell lines
Depositing lab: Christopher Overall. Depositing organization: University of British Columbia. Publication: SARS-CoV-2 3CL(pro) (main protease) regulates caspase activation of gasdermin-D/E pores leading to secretion and extracellular activity of 3CL(pro). Grin PM, Baid K, de Jesus HCR, Kozarac N, Bell PA, Jiang SZ, Kappelhoff R, Butler GS, Leborgne NGF, Pan C, Pablos I, Machado Y, Vederas JC, Kim H, Benarafa C, Banerjee A, Overall CM. Cell Rep. 2024 Dec 24;43(12):115080. doi: 10.1016/j.celrep.2024.115080. Epub 2024 Dec 12. PubMed 39673710.
Backbone
  Vector backbone: pcDNA3.1
  Backbone size w/o insert (bp): 5393
  Total vector size (bp): 6845
  Vector type: Mammalian Expression
  Selectable markers: Neomycin (select with G418)
Growth in bacteria
  Bacterial resistance: Ampicillin, 100 μg/mL
  Growth temperature: 37°C
  Growth strain: DH5alpha
  Growth instructions: E. coli Top10 can also be used
  Copy number: High Copy
Gene/Insert
  Gene/Insert name: GSDMD_D275A
  Species: H. sapiens (human)
  Insert size (bp): 1452
  Mutation: D275A
  GenBank ID: NM_024736.7
  Entrez Gene: GSDMD (a.k.a. DF5L, DFNA5L, FKSG10, GSDMDC1)
  Promoter: CVM
  Tag / fusion protein: FLAG (C terminal on insert)
  Cloning method: Gene Synthesis
  Sequencing primers: 5′ TAATACGACTCACTATAGGG; 3′ GCTAGTTATTGCTCAGCGG
Resource information
  A portion of this plasmid was derived from a plasmid made by: Genscript
Terms and licenses: Academic/Nonprofit Terms; Industry Terms
Depositor comments: Genscript used their original construct OHu03821D (NM_024736.7) to clone our customized construct. Cloning method: CloneEZ; Vector: pcDNA3.1+/C-(K)DYK. The insert has one mutation changing codon for amino acid D275 to A275 of Gasdermin-D (GSDMD).
How to cite: pcDNA3.1-GSDMD_D275A was a gift from Christopher Overall (Addgene plasmid # 224704 ; http://n2t.net/addgene:224704 ; RRID:Addgene_224704)
